>Addgene plasmid #113842 | CAG-loxP-3xpA-H2BsfGFP-tdTomato - T2A Q XE | addgene full sequence | sequence record 223654 | Addgene NGS Result
GTGGCACTTTTCGGGGAAATGTGCGCGGAACCCCTATTTGTTTATTTTTCTAAATACATTCAAATATGTA
TCCGCTCATGAGACAATAACCCTGATAAATGCTTCAATAATATTGAAAAAGGAAGAGTATGAGTATTCAA
CATTTCCGTGTCGCCCTTATTCCCTTTTTTGCGGCATTTTGCCTTCCTGTTTTTGCTCACCCAGAAACGC
TGGTGAAAGTAAAAGATGCTGAAGATCAGTTGGGTGCACGAGTGGGTTACATCGAACTGGATCTCAACAG
CGGTAAGATCCTTGAGAGTTTTCGCCCCGAAGAACGTTTTCCAATGATGAGCACTTTTAAAGTTCTGCTA
TGTGGCGCGGTATTATCCCGTATTGACGCCGGGCAAGAGCAACTCGGTCGCCGCATACACTATTCTCAGA
ATGACTTGGTTGAGTACTCACCAGTCACAGAAAAGCATCTTACGGATGGCATGACAGTAAGAGAATTATG
CAGTGCTGCCATAACCATGAGTGATAACACTGCGGCCAACTTACTTCTGACAACGATCGGAGGACCGAAG
GAGCTAACCGCTTTTTTGCACAACATGGGGGATCATGTAACTCGCCTTGATCGTTGGGAACCGGAGCTGA
ATGAAGCCATACCAAACGACGAGCGTGACACCACGATGCCTGTAGCAATGGCAACAACGTTGCGCAAACT
ATTAACTGGCGAACTACTTACTCTAGCTTCCCGGCAACAATTAATAGACTGGATGGAGGCGGATAAAGTT
GCAGGACCACTTCTGCGCTCGGCCCTTCCGGCTGGCTGGTTTATTGCTGATAAATCTGGAGCCGGTGAGC
GTGGGTCTCGCGGTATCATTGCAGCACTGGGGCCAGATGGTAAGCCCTCCCGTATCGTAGTTATCTACAC
GACGGGGAGTCAGGCAACTATGGATGAACGAAATAGACAGATCGCTGAGATAGGTGCCTCACTGATTAAG
CATTGGTAACTGTCAGACCAAGTTTACTCATATATACTTTAGATTGATTTAAAACTTCATTTTTAATTTA
AAAGGATCTAGGTGAAGATCCTTTTTGATAATCTCATGACCAAAATCCCTTAACGTGAGTTTTCGTTCCA
CTGAGCGTCAGACCCCGTAGAAAAGATCAAAGGATCTTCTTGAGATCCTTTTTTTCTGCGCGTAATCTGC
TGCTTGCAAACAAAAAAACCACCGCTACCAGCGGTGGTTTGTTTGCCGGATCAAGAGCTACCAACTCTTT
TTCCGAAGGTAACTGGCTTCAGCAGAGCGCAGATACCAAATACTGTTCTTCTAGTGTAGCCGTAGTTAGG
CCACCACTTCAAGAACTCTGTAGCACCGCCTACATACCTCGCTCTGCTAATCCTGTTACCAGTGGCTGCT
GCCAGTGGCGATAAGTCGTGTCTTACCGGGTTGGACTCAAGACGATAGTTACCGGATAAGGCGCAGCGGT
CGGGCTGAACGGGGGGTTCGTGCACACAGCCCAGCTTGGAGCGAACGACCTACACCGAACTGAGATACCT
ACAGCGTGAGCTATGAGAAAGCGCCACGCTTCCCGAAGGGAGAAAGGCGGACAGGTATCCGGTAAGCGGC
AGGGTCGGAACAGGAGAGCGCACGAGGGAGCTTCCAGGGGGAAACGCCTGGTATCTTTATAGTCCTGTCG
GGTTTCGCCACCTCTGACTTGAGCGTCGATTTTTGTGATGCTCGTCAGGGGGGCGGAGCCTATGGAAAAA
CGCCAGCAACGCGGCCTTTTTACGGTTCCTGGCCTTTTGCTGGCCTTTTGCTCACATGTTCTTTCCTGCG
TTATCCCCTGATTCTGTGGATAACCGTATTACCGCCTTTGAGTGAGCTGATACCGCTCGCCGCAGCCGAA
CGACCGAGCGCAGCGAGTCAGTGAGCGAGGAAGCGGAAGAGCGCCCAATACGCAAACCGCCTCTCCCCGC
GCGTTGGCCGATTCATTAATGCAGCTGGCACGACAGGTTTCCCGACTGGAAAGCGGGCAGTGAGCGCAAC
GCAATTAATGTGAGTTAGCTCACTCATTAGGCACCCCAGGCTTTACACTTTATGCTTCCGGCTCGTATGT
TGTGTGGAATTGTGAGCGGATAACAATTTCACACAGGAAACAGCTATGACCATGATTACGCCAAGCGCGC
AATTAAGTTTAAACAAGGGCAGGATGTGTCAAACTGCCAATAGAGAACTACTTACTCTTCAGGCTGAAGC
TGATGGAACAGGTAACAAAGGCAAACACTAATCATGATCAGCAAGATGAAGCAGAAAGGGAACAAGGGGA
TATTAAATGTGTATAGACACGCTAGAGAGATGGCTCAGCAGTTAAGAGAACTAGCTGGTCTTTCAGAGGT
CCTGAGATCAATACCGGTCATGGTCGACATTGATTATTGACTAGTTATTAATAGTAATCAATTACGGGGT
CATTAGTTCATAGCCCATATATGGAGTTCCGCGTTACATAACTTACGGTAAATGGCCCGCCTGGCTGACC
GCCCAACGACCCCCGCCCATTGACGTCAATAATGACGTATGTTCCCATAGTAACGCCAATAGGGACTTTC
CATTGACGTCAATGGGTGGAGTATTTACGGTAAACTGCCCACTTGGCAGTACATCAAGTGTATCATATGC
CAAGTACGCCCCCTATTGACGTCAATGACGGTAAATGGCCCGCCTGGCATTATGCCCAGTACATGACCTT
ATGGGACTTTCCTACTTGGCAGTACATCTACGTATTAGTCATCGCTATTACCATGGTCGAGGTGAGCCCC
ACGTTCTGCTTCACTCTCCCCATCTCCCCCCCCTCCCCACCCCCAATTTTGTATTTATTTATTTTTTAAT
TATTTTGTGCAGCGATGGGGGCGGGGGGGGGGGGGGGGCGCGCGCCAGGCGGGGCGGGGCGGGGCGAGGG
GCGGGGCGGGGCGAGGCGGAGAGGTGCGGCGGCAGCCAATCAGAGCGGCGCGCTCCGAAAGTTTCCTTTT
ATGGCGAGGCGGCGGCGGCGGCGGCCCTATAAAAAGCGAAGCGCGCGGCGGGCGGGAGTCGCTGCGCGCT
GCCTTCGCCCCGTGCCCCGCTCCGCCGCCGCCTCGCGCCGCCCGCCCCGGCTCTGACTGACCGCGTTACT
CCCACAGGTGAGCGGGCGGGACGGCCCTTCTCCTCCGGGCTGTAATTAGCGCTTGGTTTAATGACGGCTT
GTTTCTTTTCTGTGGCTGCGTGAAAGCCTTGAGGGGCTCCGGGAGGGCCCTTTGTGCGGGGGGAGCGGCT
CGGGGGGTGCGTGCGTGTGTGTGTGCGTGGGGAGCGCCGCGTGCGGCTCCGCGCTGCCCGGCGGCTGTGA
GCGCTGCGGGCGCGGCGCGGGGCTTTGTGCGCTCCGCAGTGTGCGCGAGGGGAGCGCGGCCGGGGGCGGT
GCCCCGCGGTGCGGGGGGGGCTGCGAGGGGAACAAAGGCTGCGTGCGGGGTGTGTGCGTGGGGGGGTGAG
CAGGGGGTGTGGGCGCGTCGGTCGGGCTGCAACCCCCCCTGCACCCCCCTCCCCGAGTTGCTGAGCACGG
CCCGGCTTCGGGTGCGGGGCTCCGTACGGGGCGTGGCGCGGGGCTCGCCGTGCCGGGCGGGGGGTGGCGG
CAGGTGGGGGTGCCGGGCGGGGCGGGGCCGCCTCGGGCCGGGGAGGGCTCGGGGGAGGGGCGCGGCGGCC
CCCGGAGCGCCGGCGGCTGTCGAGGCGCGGCGAGCCGCAGCCATTGCCTTTTATGGTAATCGTGCGAGAG
GGCGCAGGGACTTCCTTTGTCCCAAATCTGTGCGGAGCCGAAATCTGGGAGGCGCCGCCGCACCCCCTCT
AGCGGGCGCGGGGCGAAGCGGTGCGGCGCCGGCAGGAAGGAAATGGGCGGGGAGGGCCTTCGTGCGTCGC
CGCGCCGCCGTCCCCTTCTCCCTCTCCAGCCTCGGGGCTGTCCGCGGGGGGACGGCTGCCTTCGGGGGGG
ACGGGGCAGGGCGGGGTTCGGCTTCTGGCGTGTGACCGGCGGCTCTAGAGCCTCTGCTAACCATGTTCAT
GCCTTCTTCTTTTTCCTACAGCTCCTGGGCAACGTGCTGGTTATTGTGCTGTCTCATCATTTTGGCAAAG
AATTGCTAGCATAACTTCGTATAGCATACATTATACGAAGTTATAGCCACCGCGGTGGCGGCCGCTCTAG
AATCATAATCAGCCATACCACATTTGTAGAGGTTTTACTTGCTTTAAAAAACCTCCCACACCTCCCCCTG
AACCTGAAACATAAAATGAATGCAATTGTTGTTGTTAACTTGTTTATTGCAGCTTATAATGGTTACAAAT
AAAGCAATAGCATCACAAATTTCACAAATAAAGCATTTTTTTCACTGCATTCTAGTTGTGGTTTGTCCAA
ACTCATCAATGTATCTTAACTAGAATCATAATCAGCCATACCACATTTGTAGAGGTTTTACTTGCTTTAA
AAAACCTCCCACACCTCCCCCTGAACCTGAAACATAAAATGAATGCAATTGTTGTTGTTAACTTGTTTAT
TGCAGCTTATAATGGTTACAAATAAAGCAATAGCATCACAAATTTCACAAATAAAGCATTTTTTTCACTG
CATTCTAGTTGTGGTTTGTCCAAACTCATCAATGTATCTTAACTAGAATCATAATCAGCCATACCACATT
TGTAGAGGTTTTACTTGCTTTAAAAAACCTCCCACACCTCCCCCTGAACCTGAAACATAAAATGAATGCA
ATTGTTGTTGTTAACTTGTTTATTGCAGCTTATAATGGTTACAAATAAAGCAATAGCATCACAAATTTCA
CAAATAAAGCATTTTTTTCACTGCATTCTAGTTGTGGTTTGTCCAAACTCATCAATGTATCTTAACTAGT
GGATCTCATGCCTAGGATAACTTCGTATAGCATACATTATACGAAGTTATAGGCGCGCCGGTACCGCCAC
CATGCCTGAACCCTCTAAGTCTGCTCCAGCCCCTAAAAAGGGTTCTAAGAAGGCTATCACTAAGGCGCAG
AAGAAGGATGGTAAGAAGCGTAAGCGCAGCCGCAAGGAGAGCTATTCTATCTATGTGTACAAGGTTCTGA
AGCAGGTCCACCCCGACACCGGCATCTCATCCAAGGCCATGGGGATCATGAACTCCTTCGTCAACGACAT
CTTCGAGCGCATCGCGGGCGAGGCTTCTCGCCTGGCTCACTACAATAAGCGCTCGACCATCACCTCCAGG
GAGATTCAGACGGCTGTGCGCCTGCTGCTGCCTGGGGAGCTGGCTAAGCATGCTGTGTCCGAGGGCACTA
AGGCAGTTACCAAGTACACTAGCTCTAAGGATCCACCGGTCGCCACCATGAGCAAAGGAGAAGAACTTTT
CACTGGAGTTGTCCCAATTCTTGTTGAATTAGATGGTGATGTTAATGGGCACAAATTTTCTGTCCGTGGA
GAGGGTGAAGGTGATGCTACAAACGGAAAACTCACCCTTAAATTTATTTGCACTACTGGAAAACTACCTG
TTCCGTGGCCAACACTTGTCACTACTCTGACCTATGGTGTTCAATGCTTTTCCCGTTATCCGGATCACAT
GAAACGGCATGACTTTTTCAAGAGTGCCATGCCCGAAGGTTATGTACAGGAACGCACTATATCTTTCAAA
GATGACGGGACCTACAAGACGCGTGCTGAAGTCAAGTTTGAAGGTGATACCCTTGTTAATCGTATCGAGT
TAAAGGGTATTGATTTTAAAGAAGATGGAAACATTCTTGGACACAAACTCGAGTACAACTTTAACTCACA
CAATGTATACATCACGGCAGACAAACAAAAGAATGGAATCAAAGCTAACTTCAAAATTCGCCACAACGTT
GAAGATGGTTCCGTTCAACTAGCAGACCATTATCAACAAAATACTCCAATTGGCGATGGCCCTGTCCTTT
TACCAGACAACCATTACCTGTCGACACAATCTGTCCTTTCGAAAGATCCCAACGAAAAGCGTGACCACAT
GGTCCTTCTTGAGTTTGTAACTGCTGCTGGGATTACACATGGCATGGATGAGCTCTACAAAGGCGGCTCC
GGCGGCCGCTCCGAGGGCCGCGGCAGCCTGCTGACATGCGGCGACGTGGAAGAGAACCCGGGCCCTCAGA
TGGTGAGCAAGGGCGAGGAGGTCATCAAAGAATTCATGCGCTTCAAGGTGCGCATGGAGGGCTCCATGAA
CGGCCACGAGTTCGAGATCGAGGGCGAGGGCGAGGGCCGCCCCTACGAGGGCACCCAGACCGCCAAGCTG
AAGGTGACCAAGGGCGGCCCCCTGCCCTTCGCCTGGGACATCCTGTCCCCCCAGTTCATGTACGGCTCCA
AGGCGTACGTGAAGCACCCCGCCGACATCCCCGATTACAAGAAGCTGTCCTTCCCCGAGGGCTTCAAGTG
GGAGCGCGTGATGAACTTCGAGGACGGCGGTCTGGTGACCGTGACCCAGGACTCCTCCCTGCAGGACGGC
ACGCTGATCTACAAGGTGAAGATGCGCGGCACCAACTTCCCCCCCGACGGCCCCGTAATGCAGAAGAAGA
CCATGGGCTGGGAGGCCTCCACCGAGCGCCTGTACCCCCGCGACGGCGTGCTGAAGGGCGAGATCCACCA
GGCCCTGAAGCTGAAGGACGGCGGCCACTACCTGGTGGAGTTCAAGACCATCTACATGGCCAAGAAGCCC
GTGCAACTGCCCGGCTACTACTACGTGGACACCAAGCTGGACATCACCTCCCACAACGAGGACTACACCA
TCGTGGAACAGTACGAGCGCTCCGAGGGCCGCCACCACCTGTTCCTGGGGCATGGCACCGGCAGCACCGG
CAGCGGCAGCTCCGGCACCGCCTCCTCCGAGGACAACAACATGGCCGTCATCAAAGAGTTCATGCGCTTC
AAGGTGCGCATGGAGGGCTCCATGAACGGCCACGAGTTCGAGATCGAGGGCGAGGGCGAGGGCCGCCCCT
ACGAGGGCACCCAGACCGCCAAGCTGAAGGTGACCAAGGGCGGCCCCCTGCCCTTCGCCTGGGACATCCT
GTCCCCCCAGTTCATGTACGGCTCCAAGGCGTACGTGAAGCACCCCGCCGACATCCCCGATTACAAGAAG
CTGTCCTTCCCCGAGGGCTTCAAGTGGGAGCGCGTGATGAACTTCGAGGACGGCGGTCTGGTGACCGTGA
CCCAGGACTCCTCCCTGCAGGACGGCACGCTGATCTACAAGGTGAAGATGCGCGGCACCAACTTCCCCCC
CGACGGCCCCGTAATGCAGAAGAAGACCATGGGCTGGGAGGCCTCCACCGAGCGCCTGTACCCCCGCGAC
GGCGTGCTGAAGGGCGAGATCCACCAGGCCCTGAAGCTGAAGGACGGCGGCCACTACCTGGTGGAGTTCA
AGACCATCTACATGGCCAAGAAGCCCGTGCAACTGCCCGGCTACTACTACGTGGACACCAAGCTGGACAT
CACCTCCCACAACGAGGACTACACCATCGTGGAACAGTACGAGCGCTCCGAGGGCCGCCACCACCTGTTC
CTGTACGGCATGGACGAGCTGTACAAGTAAGGCGCGCCAACCTCTGGATTACAAAATTTGTGAAAGATTG
ACTGGTATTCTTAACTATGTTGCTCCTTTTACGCTATGTGGATACGCTGCTTTAATGCCTTTGTATCATG
CTATTGCTTCCCGTATGGCTTTCATTTTCTCCTCCTTGTATAAATCCTGGTTGCTGTCTCTTTATGAGGA
GTTGTGGCCCGTTGTCAGGCAACGTGGCGTGGTGTGCACTGTGTTTGCTGACGCAACCCCCACTGGTTGG
GGCATTGCCACCACCTGTCAGCTCCTTTCCGGGACTTTCGCTTTCCCCCTCCCTATTGCCACGGCGGAAC
TCATCGCCGCCTGCCTTGCCCGCTGCTGGACAGGGGCTCGGCTGTTGGGCACTGACAATTCCGTGGTGTT
GTCGGGGAAATCATCGTCCTTTCCTTGGCTGCTCGCCTGTGTTGCCACCTGGATTCTGCGCGGGACGTCC
TTCTGCTACGTCCCTTCGGCCCTCAATCCAGCGGACCTTCCTTCCCGCGGCCTGCTGCCGGCTCTGCGGC
CTCTTCCGCGTCTTCGCCTTCGCCCTCAGACGAGTCGGATCTCCCTTTGGGCCGCCTCCCCGCAGGATCC
ACTAGAGCGGCCGCCTAGAGCTCGCTATCAGCCTCGACTGTGCCTTCTAGTTGCCAGCCATCTGTTGTTT
GCCCCTCCCCCGTGCCTTCCTTGACCCTGGAAGGTGCCACTCCCACTGTCCTTTCCTAATAAAATGAGGA
AATTGCATCGCATTGTCTGAGTAGGTGTCATTCTATTCTGGGGGGTGGGGTGGGGCAGGACAGCAAGGGG
GAGGATTGGGAAGACAATAGCAGGCATGCTGGGGATGCGGTGGGCTCTATGGCTTCTGAGGCGGAAAGAA
CCAGCTGGGGCTCGACTAGAGCTTGCGGAACCCTTAAGCTTGTCATTCGAATTTAGACACCCACATGGTG
GCTCATGACCATCTATCTATAAATGGATCTGATTTTCATGTCTGGCAGTGTACAGAAGCTAACTGAAGAA
AGGTGGAAGACCCACAAGAGTTCAAGGTACCCAATTCGCCCTATAGTGAGTCGTATTACAATTCACTGGC
CGTCGTTTTACAACGTCGTGACTGGGAAAACCCTGGCGTTACCCAACTTAATCGCCTTGCAGCACATCCC
CCTTTCGCCAGCTGGCGTAATAGCGAAGAGGCCCGCACCGATCGCCCTTCCCAACAGTTGCGCAGCCTGA
ATGGCGAATGGCAAATTGTAAGCGTTAATATTTTGTTAAAATTCGCGTTAAATTTTTGTTAAATCAGCTC
ATTTTTTAACCAATAGGCCGAAATCGGCAAAATCCCTTATAAATCAAAAGAATAGACCGAGATAGGGT
[37 nt withheld, positions 8959-8995]
AAAGAACGTGGACTCCAACGTCAAAGG
[49 nt withheld, positions 9023-9071]
T
[91 nt withheld, positions 9073-9163]
G
[124 nt withheld, positions 9165-9288]
CAG
Features (pLannotate 1.2.2; 28 found; start..end, strand, type, name):
     24..128     +  promoter       AmpR promoter: bla
    129..989     +  CDS            AmpR: β-lactamase; bla; confers resistance to ampicillin, carbenicillin, and related antibiotics
   1160..1748    +  rep_origin     ori: high-copy-number ColE1/pMB1/pBR322/pUC origin of replication
   1931..2023    +  CDS            lacI (fragment): lac repressor; lacI; The lac repressor binds to the lac operator to inhibit transcription in E. coli. This inhibition can be relieved by adding lactose or isopropyl-β-D-thiogalactopyranoside (IPTG).
   2036..2057    +  protein_bind   CAP binding site: CAP binding activates transcription in the presence of cAMP. E. coli catabolite activator protein
   2072..2102    +  promoter       lac promoter: promoter for the E. coli lac operon
   2110..2126    +  protein_bind   lac operator: The lac repressor binds to the lac operator to inhibit transcription in E. coli. This inhibition can be relieved by adding lactose or isopropyl-β-D-thiogalactopyranoside (IPTG). lac repressor encoded by lacI
   2406..2785    +  enhancer       CMV enhancer: human cytomegalovirus immediate early enhancer
   2787..3064    +  promoter       chicken β-actin promoter: No description available
   3065..4081    +  intron         chimeric intron: chimera between introns from chicken β-actin and rabbit β-globin
   4141..4174    +  protein_bind   loxP: Cre-mediated recombination occurs in the 8-bp core sequence (GCATACAT). Cre recombinase
   4177..4202    +  misc_feature   MCS (fragment): pBluescript multiple cloning site
   4202..4284    +  CDS            large T antigen (fragment): large T antigen from SV40 (simian virus 40)
   4307..4428    +  polyA_signal   SV40 poly(A) signal: SV40 polyadenylation signal
   4435..4517    +  CDS            large T antigen (fragment): large T antigen from SV40 (simian virus 40)
   4540..4661    +  polyA_signal   SV40 poly(A) signal: SV40 polyadenylation signal
   4668..4750    +  CDS            large T antigen (fragment): large T antigen from SV40 (simian virus 40)
   4773..4894    +  polyA_signal   SV40 poly(A) signal: SV40 polyadenylation signal
   4917..4950    +  protein_bind   loxP: Cre-mediated recombination occurs in the 8-bp core sequence (GCATACAT). Cre recombinase
   4972..5349    +  CDS            H2BC3: H2B1B_HUMAN - Also known as H2BFF, HIST1H2BB Experimental evidence at protein level: Swiss-Prot protein existence level 1. Core component of nucleosome. Nucleosomes wrap and compact DNA into chromatin, limiting DNA accessibility to the cellular machineries which require DNA as a template. Histones thereby play a central role in transcription regulation, DNA repair, DNA replication and chromosomal stability. DNA accessibility is regulated via a complex set of post-translational modifications of histones, also called histone code, and nucleosome remodeling. From Homo sapiens (Human).
   5368..6081    +  CDS            Superfolder GFP: Superfolder GFP is a basic (constitutively fluorescent) green fluorescent protein published in 2005, derived from Aequorea victoria. It is reported to be a very rapidly-maturing weak dimer.
   6160..7587    +  CDS            tdTomato: tdTomato is a basic (constitutively fluorescent) orange fluorescent protein published in 2004, derived from Discosoma sp.. It is reported to be a somewhat slowly-maturing tandem dimer with low acid sensitivity.
   7598..8183    +  misc_feature   WPRE: woodchuck hepatitis virus posttranscriptional regulatory element
   8228..8452    +  polyA_signal   bGH poly(A) signal: bovine growth hormone polyadenylation signal
   8456..8477    +  promoter       SV40 promoter (fragment): SV40 enhancer and early promoter
   8650..8668    -  promoter       T7 promoter: promoter for bacteriophage T7 RNA polymerase
   8671..8828    +  CDS            lacZα (fragment): LacZα fragment of β-galactosidase; lacZ fragment
   8860..9288    -  rep_origin     f1 ori (sequence partly withheld): f1 bacteriophage origin of replication; arrow indicates direction of (+) strand synthesis
