[The description below was written by a language model from this plasmid's Addgene catalogue record and pLannotate feature annotations shown in this document.]
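Description:
CAG-loxP-3xpA-H2BsfGFP-tdTomato - T2A Q XE is a 9.3 kb mammalian expression plasmid on a custom backbone that carries a Cre-dependent, two-colour fluorescent reporter cassette. It is propagated in E. coli as a high-copy plasmid through a ColE1/pUC-type origin and selected with ampicillin via the β-lactamase gene. Remnants of a pBluescript-style cloning vector are also present: lac promoter/operator elements, lacZα and lacI fragments, a T7 promoter and an f1 phage origin.

Expression is driven by the composite CAG promoter, made up of the CMV immediate-early enhancer, the chicken β-actin promoter and a chimeric β-actin/β-globin intron, which gives strong, broadly active transcription in mammalian cells. Immediately downstream lies a lox-stop-lox element: two loxP sites in the same orientation flank three tandem SV40 polyadenylation signals, which terminate transcription before the reporter. Cre recombinase excises this stop cassette and brings the coding region under CAG control. That open reading frame encodes human histone H2B fused to superfolder GFP, followed by tdTomato. According to the catalogue entry, the two are joined by a T2A self-cleaving peptide with a "Q" linker variant; the feature table does not annotate the T2A itself, but there is a short unannotated gap between the sfGFP and tdTomato coding sequences where it would sit. A single transcript should therefore yield a chromatin-bound green nuclear marker and a separate, untargeted red protein. A WPRE and the bovine growth hormone polyadenylation signal follow to enhance and terminate expression.

The name suggests it is one of a set comparing 2A linker designs, though the record does not state this, nor a specific application beyond bicistronic expression of the two reporters.
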