Addgene plasmid #113842: CAG-loxP-3xpA-H2BsfGFP-tdTomato - T2A Q XE
Purpose: Histone H2B-superfolder GFP and tdTomato linked by T2A (Q linker)
Depositing lab: Mario Capecchi. Depositing organization: University of Utah.
Backbone
  Vector backbone: Custom
  Vector type: Mammalian Expression
Growth in bacteria
  Bacterial resistance: Ampicillin, 100 μg/mL
  Growth temperature: 30°C
  Growth strain: DH10B
  Copy number: High Copy
Gene/Insert
  Gene/Insert name: H2B-sfGFP-T2A-tdTomato
Terms and licenses: Academic/Nonprofit Terms; Industry Terms: Not Available to Industry
How to cite: CAG-loxP-3xpA-H2BsfGFP-tdTomato - T2A Q XE was a gift from Mario Capecchi (Addgene plasmid # 113842 ; http://n2t.net/addgene:113842 ; RRID:Addgene_113842)
